Addgene plasmid #118012: NSm-GFP pZK538
Purpose: expresses NSm-GFP and mCherry-HDEL. Used for visualization of cell-to-cell movement of NSm. NSm can be replaced with gene of interest via HiFi DNA assembly cloning (NEB).
Depositing lab: FLW Takken & Xiaorong Tao. Depositing organization: Nanjing Agricultural University. Publication: Visualization and Quantification of Cell-to-cell Movement of Proteins in Nicotiana benthamiana. Blekemolen, M. C., Tark-Dame, M. and Takken, F. L.. Bio-protocol 8(24): e3114. 10.21769/BioProtoc.3114 PubMed 29481865.
Backbone
  Vector backbone: pZK538
  Total vector size (bp): 14169
  Vector type: Bacterial Expression, Plant Expression
  Selectable markers: Phosphinothricin
Growth in bacteria
  Bacterial resistance: Kanamycin, 50 μg/mL
  Growth temperature: 37°C
  Growth strain: DH5alpha
  Copy number: High Copy
Gene/Insert 1
  Gene/Insert name: NSm
  Species: Tomato spotted wilt virus
  Insert size (bp): 909
  GenBank ID: JF960236.1
  Promoter: 35S
  Tag / fusion protein: EGFP (C terminal on insert)
  Cloning method: Unknown
  Sequencing primers: 5′ Caccatttacgaacgatagcc
Gene/Insert 2
  Gene/Insert name: mCherry
  Insert size (bp): 711
  Promoter: 35S
  Tag / fusion protein: HDEL (C terminal on insert)
  Cloning method: Unknown
  Sequencing primers: 5′ mCherry-F; 3′ mCherry-R
Terms and licenses: Academic/Nonprofit Terms; Industry Terms: Not Available to Industry
How to cite: NSm-GFP pZK538 was a gift from FLW Takken & Xiaorong Tao (Addgene plasmid # 118012 ; http://n2t.net/addgene:118012 ; RRID:Addgene_118012)
