[The description below was written by a language model from this plasmid's Addgene catalogue record and pLannotate feature annotations shown in this document.]
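Description:
NSm-GFP pZK538 is a binary T-DNA vector for plant expression, built on the pZK538 backbone. The backbone carries a high-copy ColE1/pUC-type origin with the pBR322 bom site for propagation in E. coli. It also carries the pVS1 replicon (oriV, RepA and the StaA stability protein), which typically supports maintenance in Agrobacterium. Bacterial selection is by kanamycin (aphA-3 type KanR). Between the nopaline-type left and right border repeats, a bar gene driven by the mannopine synthase promoter and terminator provides phosphinothricin resistance for selection in plants. The catalogue lists a total size of 14,169 bp, whereas the annotated sequencing result is 12,524 nt. The record does not explain this discrepancy.

The T-DNA carries two reporter cassettes. In the first, an enhanced 35S promoter with a TEV-type 5' leader drives the NSm movement protein of Tomato spotted wilt virus, fused at its C terminus to EGFP and followed by a CaMV polyadenylation signal. In the second, a CaMV 35S promoter drives mCherry, preceded by a short fragment of Arabidopsis WAK2 that presumably acts as a signal peptide. The catalogue lists a C-terminal HDEL ER-retention motif on mCherry, and the cassette ends with a NOS terminator.

ER-retained mCherry-HDEL should stay in the originally transformed cell, while NSm-GFP can pass through plasmodesmata into neighbouring cells. GFP-only cells surrounding a dual-labelled cell would therefore indicate cell-to-cell movement. The construct is used to visualise and quantify such movement in Nicotiana benthamiana. According to the record, NSm can be swapped for another gene of interest by HiFi DNA assembly.
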