Features (pLannotate 1.2.2; 29 found; start..end, strand, type, name):
      1..346     +  promoter       CaMV 35S promoter: strong constitutive promoter from cauliflower mosaic virus
    298..344     +  promoter       minimal CaMV 35S promoter: minimal 35S promoter from cauliflower mosaic virus
    392..478     +  CDS            WAK2 (fragment): WAK2_ARATH - Experimental evidence at protein level: Swiss-Prot protein existence level 1. Serine/threonine-protein kinase that may function as a signaling receptor of extracellular matrix component. Binding to pectin may have significance in the control of cell expansion, morphogenesis and development. From Arabidopsis thaliana (Mouse-ear cress).
    485..1192    +  CDS            mCherry: mCherry is a basic (constitutively fluorescent) red fluorescent protein published in 2004, derived from Discosoma sp.. It is reported to be a very rapidly-maturing monomer with low acid sensitivity.
   1219..1471    +  terminator     NOS terminator: nopaline synthase terminator and poly(A) signal
   1507..1527    -  misc_feature   MCS (fragment): pUC18/19 multiple cloning site
   1602..2273    +  promoter       CaMV 35S promoter (enhanced): cauliflower mosaic virus 35S promoter with a duplicated enhancer region
   2306..2342    +  ncRNA          PK1-TEV CVMV: Accession: RF01102 - 5'-leader pseudoknot of TEV/CVMV
   2414..3319    +  CDS            NSM: MVP_TSWV1 - Experimental evidence at protein level: Swiss-Prot protein existence level 1. Viral movemement protein which is responsible for cell-to cell spread of viral genome. Increases the size exclusion limit (SEL) of plasmodesmata by forming tubules structures, thereby allowing viral ribonucleocapsids to spread directly to neighboring cells. From Tomato spotted wilt virus (strain Brazilian Br-01) (TSWV).
   3326..4045    +  CDS            EGFP: the original enhanced GFP (Yang et al., 1996) mammalian codon-optimized
   4057..4074    +  misc_feature   MCS (fragment): pUC18/19 multiple cloning site
   4120..4279    +  polyA_signal   CaMV poly(A) signal (fragment): cauliflower mosaic virus polyadenylation signal
   4280..4300    +  misc_feature   MCS (fragment): pUC18/19 multiple cloning site
   4303..4457    +  CDS            lacZα (fragment): LacZα fragment of β-galactosidase; lacZ fragment
   4523..4547    +  misc_feature   RB T-DNA repeat: right border repeat from nopaline C58 T-DNA
   4887..5288    +  CDS            Y4CG_SINFN (fragment): Protein inferred from homology: Swiss-Prot protein existence level 3. From Sinorhizobium fredii (strain NBRC 101917 / NGR234).
   5848..6477    +  CDS            pVS1 StaA: stability protein from the Pseudomonas plasmid pVS1 (Heeb et al., 2000)
   6906..7979    +  CDS            pVS1 RepA: replication protein from the Pseudomonas plasmid pVS1 (Heeb et al., 2000)
   8045..8239    +  rep_origin     pVS1 oriV: origin of replication for the Pseudomonas plasmid pVS1 (Heeb et al., 2000)
   8442..8481    +  CDS            rop (fragment): Rop protein, which maintains plasmids at low copy number; rop
   8583..8723    +  misc_feature   bom: basis of mobility region from pBR322
   8909..9497    -  rep_origin     ori: high-copy-number ColE1/pMB1/pBR322/pUC origin of replication
   9584..10378   -  CDS            KanR: aminoglycoside phosphotransferase; aphA-3; confers resistance to kanamycin
  10803..10827   +  misc_feature   LB T-DNA repeat: left border repeat from nopaline C58 T-DNA
  10913..11165   -  terminator     MAS terminator: mannopine synthase terminator
  11178..11726   -  CDS            bar: PAT_STRHY - Experimental evidence at protein level: Swiss-Prot protein existence level 1. Inactivates phosphinothricin (PPT) by transfer of an acetyl group from acetyl CoA. Can also acetylate demethylphosphinothricin but not PTT or glutamate. This enzyme is an effector of phosphinothricin tripeptide (PTT or bialaphos) resistance. From Streptomyces hygroscopicus. Introduced by genetic manipulation and expressed in glufosinate-tolerant maize by Dekalb Genetics.
  11732..12112   -  promoter       MAS promoter: mannopine synthase promoter (Velten et al., 1984)
  12186..12474   +  promoter       CaMV 35S promoter (fragment): strong constitutive promoter from cauliflower mosaic virus
  12477..12524   +  promoter       CaMV 35S promoter (enhanced) (fragment): cauliflower mosaic virus 35S promoter with a duplicated enhancer region
>Addgene plasmid #118012 | NSm-GFP pZK538 | addgene full sequence | sequence record 233232 | Addgene NGS Result
TGAGACTTTTCAACAAAGGGTAATTTCGGGAAACCTCCTCGGATTCCATTGCCCAGCTATCTGTCACTTC
ATCGAAAGGACAGTAGAAAAGGAAGGTGGCTCCTACAAATGCCATCATTGCGATAAAGGAAAGGCTATCA
TTCAAGATGCCTCTGCCGACAGTGGTCCCAAAGATGGACCCCCACCCACGAGGAGCATCGTGGAAAAAGA
AGACGTTCCAACCACGTCTTCAAAGCAAGTGGATTGATGTGACATCTCCACTGACGTAAGGGATGACGCA
CAATCCCACTATCCTTCGCAAGACCCTTCCTCTATATAAGGAAGTTCATTTCATTTGGAGAGGACAGCCC
AGATCACTAGTCTTAAGTCCGGAGCTAGCTCTAGAGAGAAGATGAAGGTACAGGAGGGTTTGTTCGTGGT
GGCTGTTTTCTACCTTGCTTATACGCAGCTAGTCAAGGGGCAACCTCGCAAGGAGTGCGGATCCATGGTG
AGCAAGGGCGAGGAGGATAACATGGCCATCATCAAGGAGTTCATGCGCTTCAAGGTGCACATGGAGGGCT
CCGTGAACGGCCACGAGTTCGAGATCGAGGGCGAGGGCGAGGGCCGCCCCTACGAGGGCACCCAGACCGC
CAAGCTGAAGGTGACCAAGGGTGGCCCCCTGCCCTTCGCCTGGGACATCCTGTCCCCTCAGTTCATGTAC
GGCTCCAAGGCCTACGTGAAGCACCCCGCCGACATCCCCGACTACTTGAAGCTGTCCTTCCCCGAGGGCT
TCAAGTGGGAGCGCGTGATGAACTTCGAGGACGGCGGCGTGGTGACCGTGACCCAGGACTCCTCCCTGCA
GGACGGCGAGTTCATCTACAAGGTGAAGCTGCGCGGCACCAACTTCCCCTCCGACGGCCCCGTAATGCAG
AAGAAGACCATGGGCTGGGAGGCCTCCTCCGAGCGGATGTACCCCGAGGACGGCGCCCTGAAGGGCGAGA
TCAAGCAGAGGCTGAAGCTGAAGGACGGCGGCCACTACGACGCTGAGGTCAAGACCACCTACAAGGCCAA
GAAGCCCGTGCAGCTGCCCGGCGCCTACAACGTCAACATCAAGTTGGACATCACCTCCCACAACGAGGAC
TACACCATCGTGGAACAGTACGAACGCGCCGAGGGCCGCCACTCCACCGGCGGCATGGAGGAGCTGTACA
AGAGATCTCATGACGAGCTGTAACTGCAGATCGTTCAAACATTTGGCAATAAAGTTTCTTAAGATTGAAT
CCTGTTGCCGGTCTTGCGATGATTATCATATAATTTCTGTTGAATTACGTTAAGCATGTAATAATTAACA
TGTAATGCATGACGTTATTTATGAGATGGGTTTTTATGATTAGAGTCCCGCAATTATACATTTAATACGC
GATAGAAAACAAAATATAGCGCGCAAACTAGGATAAATTATCGCGCGCGGTGTCATCTATGTTACTAGAT
CCGATGATAAGCTGTCAAACATGAGAATTCGATATCAAGCTTGCATGCCTGCAGGTCAACATGGTGGAGC
ACGACACACTTGTCTACTCCAAAAATATCAAAGATACAGTCTCAGAAGACCAAAGGGCAATTGAGACTTT
TCAACAAAGGGTAATATCCGGAAACCTCCTCGGATTCCATTGCCCAGCTATCTGTCACTTTATTGTGAAG
ATAGTGGAAAAGGAAGGTGGCTCCTACAAATGCCATCATTGCGATAAAGGAAAGGCCATCGTTGAAGATG
CCTCTGCCGACAGTGGTCCCAAAGATGGACCCCCACCCACGAGGAGCATCGTGGAAAAAGAAGACGTTCC
AACCACGTCTTCAAAGCAAGTGGATTGATGTGATAACATGGTGGAGCACGACACACTTGTCTACTCCAAA
AATATCAAAGATACAGTCTCAGAAGACCAAAGGGCAATTGAGACTTTTCAACAAAGGGTAATATCCGGAA
ACCTCCTCGGATTCCATTGCCCAGCTATCTGTCACTTTATTGTGAAGATAGTGGAAAAGGAAGGTGGCTC
CTACAAATGCCATCATTGCGATAAAGGAAAGGCCATCGTTGAAGATGCCTCTGCCGACAGTGGTCCCAAA
GATGGACCCCCACCCACGAGGAGCATCGTGGAAAAAGAAGACGTTCCAACCACGTCTTCAAAGCAAGTGG
ATTGATGTGATATCTCCACTGACGTAAGGGATGACGCACAATCCCACTATCCTTCGCAAGACCCTTCCTC
TATATAAGGAAGTTCATTTCATTTGGAGAGGACCTCGAGAATTCAACACAACATATACAAAACAAACGAA
TCTCAAGCAATCAAGCATTCTACTTCTATTGCAGCAATTTAAATCATTTCTTTTAAAGCAAAAGCAATTT
TCTGAAAATTTTCACCATTTACGAACGATAGCCATGTTGACTTTTTTTGGTAATAAGGGGTCTTCTAAGT
CTGCCAGAAAGGATGAAGGGCCTTTAGTTTCACTTGCTAAACATAACGGTAATGTTGAAGTCTCAAAACC
ATGGTCTTCTTCTGATGAAAAGCTTGCTTTAACCAAAGCTATGGATACATCCAAAGGAAAGATACTGTTG
AACACAGAGGGAACATCTTCCTTTGGAACATATGAATCTGATTCTATCACAGAATCAGAGGGTTATGATC
TTTCTGCAAGAATGATAGTAGATACAAACCACCATATCTCAAACTGGAAAAATGATCTTTTTGTCGGCAA
CGGGAAGCAAAACGCTAATAAGGTCATCAAGATCTGTCCAACTTGGGACAGCAGAAAACAATACATGATG
ATTTCCAGGATTGTGATATGGGTCTGCCCCACTATACCAAACCCTACAGGGAAACTTGTGGTTGCTCTGG
TCGATCCCAACATGCCATCTGAAAAGCAAATCATTCTGAAGGGTCAGGGGACAATAACTGATCCTATCTG
TTTTGTTTTTTATCTGAACTGGTCTATTCCGAAAATGAATAACACTCCAGAAAACTGCTGTCAGCTGCAC
TTGATGTGCAGTCAAGAATACAAGAAGGGGGTTTCTTTTGGTAGTGTCATGTATTCTTGGACAAAGGAGT
TTTGTGATTCACCCAGAGCTGATAAAGACAAAAGTTGCATGGTCATACCTCTAAACAGGGCTATTAGAGC
TAGATCTCAAGCATTCATTGAGGCTTGCAAGCTGATAATTCCTAAAGGAAACAGTGAGAAGCAGATTAAA
AAACAGCTTAAAGAACTGAGCTCAAATCTTGAGAGATCAGTTGAAGAAGAGGAGGAAGGGGTTTATGATA
ATGTTGCTCAGTTATCTTTTGATGAGATAGGATCCATGGTGAGCAAGGGCGAGGAGCTGTTCACCGGGGT
GGTGCCCATCCTGGTCGAGCTGGACGGCGACGTAAACGGCCACAAGTTCAGCGTGTCCGGCGAGGGCGAG
GGCGATGCCACCTACGGCAAGCTGACCCTGAAGTTCATCTGCACCACCGGCAAGCTGCCCGTGCCCTGGC
CCACCCTCGTGACCACCCTGACCTACGGCGTGCAGTGCTTCAGCCGCTACCCCGACCACATGAAGCAGCA
CGACTTCTTCAAGTCCGCCATGCCCGAAGGCTACGTCCAGGAGCGCACCATCTTCTTCAAGGACGACGGC
AACTACAAGACCCGCGCCGAGGTGAAGTTCGAGGGCGACACCCTGGTGAACCGCATCGAGCTGAAGGGCA
TCGACTTCAAGGAGGACGGCAACATCCTGGGGCACAAGCTGGAGTACAACTACAACAGCCACAACGTCTA
TATCATGGCCGACAAGCAGAAGAACGGCATCAAGGTGAACTTCAAGATCCGCCACAACATCGAGGACGGC
AGCGTGCAGCTCGCCGACCACTACCAGCAGAACACCCCCATCGGCGACGGCCCCGTGCTGCTGCCCGACA
ACCACTACCTGAGCACCCAGTCCGCCCTGAGCAAAGACCCCAACGAGAAGCGCGATCACATGGTCCTGCT
GGAGTTCGTGACCGCCGCCGGGATCACTCTCGGCATGGACGAGCTGTACAAGTAAGAGCTCGCGCGCGGG
GATCCTCTAGAGTCCGCAAAAATCACCAGTCTCTCTCTACAAATCTATCTCTCTCTATTTTTCTCCAGAA
TAATGTGTGAGTAGTTCCCAGATAAGGGAATTAGGGTTCTTATAGGGTTTCGCTCATGTGTTGAGCATAT
AAGAAACCCTTAGTATGTATTTGTATTTGTAAAATACTTCTATCAATAAAATTTCTAATTCCTAAAACCA
AAATCCAGTGACCTGCAGGCATGCAAGCTTGGCACTGGCCGTCGTTTTACAACGTCGTGACTGGGAAAAC
CCTGGCGTTACCCAACTTAATCGCCTTGCAGCACATCCCCCTTTCGCCAGCTGGCGTAATAGCGAAGAGG
CCCGCACCGATCGCCCTTCCCAACAGTTGCGCAGCCTGAATGGCGAATGCTAGAGCAGCTTGAGCTTGGA
TCAGATTGTCGTTTCCCGCCTTCAGTTTAAACTATCAGTGTTTGACAGGATATATTGGCGGGTAAACCTA
AGAGAAAAGAGCGTTTATTAGAATAATCGGATATTTAAAAGGGCGTGAAAAGGTTTATCCGTTCGTCCAT
TTGTATGTGCATGCCAACCACAGGGTTCCCCTCGGGATCAAAGTACTTTGATCCAACCCCTCCGCTGCTA
TAGTGCAGTCGGCTTCTGACGTTCAGTGCAGCCGTCTTCTGAAAACGACATGTCGCACAAGTCCTAAGTT
ACGCGACAGGCTGCCGCCCTGCCCTTTTCCTGGCGTTTTCTTGTCGCGTGTTTTAGTCGCATAAAGTAGA
ATACTTGCGACTAGAACCGGAGACATTACGCCATGAACAAGAGCGCCGCCGCTGGCCTGCTGGGCTATGC
CCGCGTCAGCACCGACGACCAGGACTTGACCAACCAACGGGCCGAACTGCACGCGGCCGGCTGCACCAAG
CTGTTTTCCGAGAAGATCACCGGCACCAGGCGCGACCGCCCGGAGCTGGCCAGGATGCTTGACCACCTAC
GCCCTGGCGACGTTGTGACAGTGACCAGGCTAGACCGCCTGGCCCGCAGCACCCGCGACCTACTGGACAT
TGCCGAGCGCATCCAGGAGGCCGGCGCGGGCCTGCGTAGCCTGGCAGAGCCGTGGGCCGACACCACCACG
CCGGCCGGCCGCATGGTGTTGACCGTGTTCGCCGGCATTGCCGAGTTCGAGCGTTCCCTAATCATCGACC
GCACCCGGAGCGGGCGCGAGGCCGCCAAGGCCCGAGGCGTGAAGTTTGGCCCCCGCCCTACCCTCACCCC
GGCACAGATCGCGCACGCCCGCGAGCTGATCGACCAGGAAGGCCGCACCGTGAAAGAGGCGGCTGCACTG
CTTGGCGTGCATCGCTCGACCCTGTACCGCGCACTTGAGCGCAGCGAGGAAGTGACGCCCACCGAGGCCA
GGCGGCGCGGTGCCTTCCGTGAGGACGCATTGACCGAGGCCGACGCCCTGGCGGCCGCCGAGAATGAACG
CCAAGAGGAACAAGCATGAAACCGCACCAGGACGGCCAGGACGAACCGTTTTTCATTACCGAAGAGATCG
AGGCGGAGATGATCGCGGCCGGGTACGTGTTCGAGCCGCCCGCGCACGTCTCAACCGTGCGGCTGCATGA
AATCCTGGCCGGTTTGTCTGATGCCAAGCTGGCGGCCTGGCCGGCCAGCTTGGCCGCTGAAGAAACCGAG
CGCCGCCGTCTAAAAAGGTGATGTGTATTTGAGTAAAACAGCTTGCGTCATGCGGTCGCTGCGTATATGA
TGCGATGAGTAAATAAACAAATACGCAAGGGGAACGCATGAAGGTTATCGCTGTACTTAACCAGAAAGGC
GGGTCAGGCAAGACGACCATCGCAACCCATCTAGCCCGCGCCCTGCAACTCGCCGGGGCCGATGTTCTGT
TAGTCGATTCCGATCCCCAGGGCAGTGCCCGCGATTGGGCGGCCGTGCGGGAAGATCAACCGCTAACCGT
TGTCGGCATCGACCGCCCGACGATTGACCGCGACGTGAAGGCCATCGGCCGGCGCGACTTCGTAGTGATC
GACGGAGCGCCCCAGGCGGCGGACTTGGCTGTGTCCGCGATCAAGGCAGCCGACTTCGTGCTGATTCCGG
TGCAGCCAAGCCCTTACGACATATGGGCCACCGCCGACCTGGTGGAGCTGGTTAAGCAGCGCATTGAGGT
CACGGATGGAAGGCTACAAGCGGCCTTTGTCGTGTCGCGGGCGATCAAAGGCACGCGCATCGGCGGTGAG
GTTGCCGAGGCGCTGGCCGGGTACGAGCTGCCCATTCTTGAGTCCCGTATCACGCAGCGCGTGAGCTACC
CAGGCACTGCCGCCGCCGGCACAACCGTTCTTGAATCAGAACCCGAGGGCGACGCTGCCCGCGAGGTCCA
GGCGCTGGCCGCTGAAATTAAATCAAAACTCATTTGAGTTAATGAGGTAAAGAGAAAATGAGCAAAAGCA
CAAACACGCTAAGTGCCGGCCGTCCGAGCGCACGCAGCAGCAAGGCTGCAACGTTGGCCAGCCTGGCAGA
CACGCCAGCCATGAAGCGGGTCAACTTTCAGTTGCCGGCGGAGGATCACACCAAGCTGAAGATGTACGCG
GTACGCCAAGGCAAGACCATTACCGAGCTGCTATCTGAATACATCGCGCAGCTACCAGAGTAAATGAGCA
AATGAATAAATGAGTAGATGAATTTTAGCGGCTAAAGGAGGCGGCATGGAAAATCAAGAACAACCAGGCA
CCGACGCCGTGGAATGCCCCATGTGTGGAGGAACGGGCGGTTGGCCAGGCGTAAGCGGCTGGGTTGCCTG
CCGGCCCTGCAATGGCACTGGAACCCCCAAGCCCGAGGAATCGGCGTGAGCGGTCGCAAACCATCCGGCC
CGGTACAAATCGGCGCGGCGCTGGGTGATGACCTGGTGGAGAAGTTGAAGGCCGCGCAGGCCGCCCAGCG
GCAACGCATCGAGGCAGAAGCACGCCCCGGTGAATCGTGGCAAGCGGCCGCTGATCGAATCCGCAAAGAA
TCCCGGCAACCGCCGGCAGCCGGTGCGCCGTCGATTAGGAAGCCGCCCAAGGGCGACGAGCAACCAGATT
TTTTCGTTCCGATGCTCTATGACGTGGGCACCCGCGATAGTCGCAGCATCATGGACGTGGCCGTTTTCCG
TCTGTCGAAGCGTGACCGACGAGCTGGCGAGGTGATCCGCTACGAGCTTCCAGACGGGCACGTAGAGGTT
TCCGCAGGGCCGGCCGGCATGGCCAGTGTGTGGGATTACGACCTGGTACTGATGGCGGTTTCCCATCTAA
CCGAATCCATGAACCGATACCGGGAAGGGAAGGGAGACAAGCCCGGCCGCGTGTTCCGTCCACACGTTGC
GGACGTACTCAAGTTCTGCCGGCGAGCCGATGGCGGAAAGCAGAAAGACGACCTGGTAGAAACCTGCATT
CGGTTAAACACCACGCACGTTGCCATGCAGCGTACGAAGAAGGCCAAGAACGGCCGCCTGGTGACGGTAT
CCGAGGGTGAAGCCTTGATTAGCCGCTACAAGATCGTAAAGAGCGAAACCGGGCGGCCGGAGTACATCGA
GATCGAGCTAGCTGATTGGATGTACCGCGAGATCACAGAAGGCAAGAACCCGGACGTGCTGACGGTTCAC
CCCGATTACTTTTTGATCGATCCCGGCATCGGCCGTTTTCTCTACCGCCTGGCACGCCGCGCCGCAGGCA
AGGCAGAAGCCAGATGGTTGTTCAAGACGATCTACGAACGCAGTGGCAGCGCCGGAGAGTTCAAGAAGTT
CTGTTTCACCGTGCGCAAGCTGATCGGGTCAAATGACCTGCCGGAGTACGATTTGAAGGAGGAGGCGGGG
CAGGCTGGCCCGATCCTAGTCATGCGCTACCGCAACCTGATCGAGGGCGAAGCATCCGCCGGTTCCTAAT
GTACGGAGCAGATGCTAGGGCAAATTGCCCTAGCAGGGGAAAAAGGTCGAAAAGGTCTCTTTCCTGTGGA
TAGCACGTACATTGGGAACCCAAAGCCGTACATTGGGAACCGGAACCCGTACATTGGGAACCCAAAGCCG
TACATTGGGAACCGGTCACACATGTAAGTGACTGATATAAAAGAGAAAAAAGGCGATTTTTCCGCCTAAA
ACTCTTTAAAACTTATTAAAACTCTTAAAACCCGCCTGGCCTGTGCATAACTGTCTGGCCAGCGCACAGC
CGAAGAGCTGCAAAAAGCGCCTACCCTTCGGTCGCTGCGCTCCCTACGCCCCGCCGCTTCGCGTCGGCCT
ATCGCGGCCGCTGGCCGCTCAAAAATGGCTGGCCTACGGCCAGGCAATCTACCAGGGCGCGGACAAGCCG
CGCCGTCGCCACTCGACCGCCGGCGCCCACATCAAGGCACCCTGCCTCGCGCGTTTCGGTGATGACGGTG
AAAACCTCTGACACATGCAGCTCCCGGAGACGGTCACAGCTTGTCTGTAAGCGGATGCCGGGAGCAGACA
AGCCCGTCAGGGCGCGTCAGCGGGTGTTGGCGGGTGTCGGGGCGCAGCCATGACCCAGTCACGTAGCGAT
AGCGGAGTGTATACTGGCTTAACTATGCGGCATCAGAGCAGATTGTACTGAGAGTGCACCATATGCGGTG
TGAAATACCGCACAGATGCGTAAGGAGAAAATACCGCATCAGGCGCTCTTCCGCTTCCTCGCTCACTGAC
TCGCTGCGCTCGGTCGTTCGGCTGCGGCGAGCGGTATCAGCTCACTCAAAGGCGGTAATACGGTTATCCA
CAGAATCAGGGGATAACGCAGGAAAGAACATGTGAGCAAAAGGCCAGCAAAAGGCCAGGAACCGTAAAAA
GGCCGCGTTGCTGGCGTTTTTCCATAGGCTCCGCCCCCCTGACGAGCATCACAAAAATCGACGCTCAAGT
CAGAGGTGGCGAAACCCGACAGGACTATAAAGATACCAGGCGTTTCCCCCTGGAAGCTCCCTCGTGCGCT
CTCCTGTTCCGACCCTGCCGCTTACCGGATACCTGTCCGCCTTTCTCCCTTCGGGAAGCGTGGCGCTTTC
TCATAGCTCACGCTGTAGGTATCTCAGTTCGGTGTAGGTCGTTCGCTCCAAGCTGGGCTGTGTGCACGAA
CCCCCCGTTCAGCCCGACCGCTGCGCCTTATCCGGTAACTATCGTCTTGAGTCCAACCCGGTAAGACACG
ACTTATCGCCACTGGCAGCAGCCACTGGTAACAGGATTAGCAGAGCGAGGTATGTAGGCGGTGCTACAGA
GTTCTTGAAGTGGTGGCCTAACTACGGCTACACTAGAAGGACAGTATTTGGTATCTGCGCTCTGCTGAAG
CCAGTTACCTTCGGAAAAAGAGTTGGTAGCTCTTGATCCGGCAAACAAACCACCGCTGGTAGCGGTGGTT
TTTTTGTTTGCAAGCAGCAGATTACGCGCAGAAAAAAAGGATCTCAAGAAGATCCTTTGATCTTTTCTAC
GGGGTCTGACGCTCAGTGGAACGAAAACTCACGTTAAGGGATTTTGGTCATGCATTCTAGGTACTAAAAC
AATTCATCCAGTAAAATATAATATTTTATTTTCTCCCAATCAGGCTTGATCCCCAGTAAGTCAAAAAATA
GCTCGACATACTGTTCTTCCCCGATATCCTCCCTGATCGACCGGACGCAGAAGGCAATGTCATACCACTT
GTCCGCCCTGCCGCTTCTCCCAAGATCAATAAAGCCACTTACTTTGCCATCTTTCACAAAGATGTTGCTG
TCTCCCAGGTCGCCGTGGGAAAAGACAAGTTCCTCTTCGGGCTTTTCCGTCTTTAAAAAATCATACAGCT
CGCGCGGATCTTTAAATGGAGTGTCTTCTTCCCAGTTTTCGCAATCCACATCGGCCAGATCGTTATTCAG
TAAGTAATCCAATTCGGCTAAGCGGCTGTCTAAGCTATTCGTATAGGGACAATCCGATATGTCGATGGAG
TGAAAGAGCCTGATGCACTCCGCATACAGCTCGATAATCTTTTCAGGGCTTTGTTCATCTTCATACTCTT
CCGAGCAAAGGACGCCATCGGCCTCACTCATGAGCAGATTGCTCCAGCCATCATGCCGTTCAAAGTGCAG
GACCTTTGGAACAGGCAGCTTTCCTTCCAGCCATAGCATCATGTCCTTTTCCCGTTCCACATCATAGGTG
GTCCCTTTATACCGGCTGTCCGTCATTTTTAAATATAGGTTTTCATTTTCTCCCACCAGCTTATATACCT
TAGCAGGAGACATTCCTTCCGTATCTTTTACGCAGCGGTATTTTTCGATCAGTTTTTTCAATTCCGGTGA
TATTCTCATTTTAGCCATTTATTATTTCCTTCCTCTTTTCTACAGTATTTAAAGATACCCCAAGAAGCTA
ATTATAACAAGACGAACTCCAATTCACTGTTCCTTGCATTCTAAAACCTTAAATACCAGAAAACAGCTTT
TTCAAAGTTGTTTTCAAAGTTGGCGTATAACATAGTATCGACGGAGCCGATTTTGAAACCGCGGTGATCA
CAGGCAGCAACGCTCTGTCATCGTTACAATCAACATGCTACCCTCCGCGAGATCATCCGTGTTTCAAACC
CGGCAGCTTAGTTGCCGTTCTTCCGAATAGCATCGGTAACATGAGCAAAGTCTGCCGCCTTACAACGGCT
CTCCCGCTGACGCCGTCCCGGACTGATGGGCTGCCTGTATCGAGTGGTGATTTTGTGCCGAGCTGCCGGT
CGGGGAGCTGTTGGCTGGCTGGTGGCAGGATATATTGTGGTGTAAACAAATTGACGCTTAGACAACTTAA
TAACACATTGCGGACGTTTTTAATGTACTGAATTAACGCCGAATTAATTCGAGCTCGGATCTGATAATTT
ATTTGAAAATTCATAAGAAAAGCAAACGTTACATGAATTGATGAAACAATACAAAGACAGATAAAGCCAC
GCACATTTAGGATATTGGCCGAGATTACTGAATATTGAGTAAGATCACGGAATTTCTGACAGGAGCATGT
CTTCAATTCAGCCCAAATGGCAGTTGAAATACTCAAACCGCCCCATATGCAGGAGCGGATCATTCATTGT
TTGTTTGGTTGCCTTTGCCAACATGGGAGTCCAAGATTCTGCAGTCAAATCTCGGTGACGGGCAGGACCG
GACGGGGCGGTACCGGCAGGCTGAAGTCCAGCTGCCAGAAACCCACGTCATGCCAGTTCCCGTGCTTGAA
GCCGGCCGCCCGCAGCATGCCGCGGGGGGCATATCCGAGCGCCTCGTGCATGCGCACGCTCGGGTCGTTG
GGCAGCCCGATGACAGCGACCACGCTCTTGAAGCCCTGTGCCTCCAGGGACTTCAGCAGGTGGGTGTAGA
GCGTGGAGCCCAGTCCCGTCCGCTGGTGGCGGGGGGAGACGTACACGGTCGACTCGGCCGTCCAGTCGTA
GGCGTTGCGTGCCTTCCAGGGGCCCGCGTAGGCGATGCCGGCGACCTCGCCGTCCACCTCGGCGACGAGC
CAGGGATAGCGCTCCCGCAGACGGACGAGGTCGTCCGTCCACTCCTGCGGTTCCTGCGGCTCGGTACGGA
AGTTGACCGTGCTTGTCTCGATGTAGTGGTTGACGATGGTGCAGACCGCCGGCATGTCCGCCTCGGTGGC
ACGGCGGATGTCGGCCGGGCGTCGTTCTGGGCTCATCGATTCGATTTGGTGTATCGAGATTGGTTATGAA
ATTCAGATGCTAGTGTAATGTATTGGTAATTTGGGAAGATATAATAGGAAGCAAGGCTATTTATCCATTT
CTGAAAAGGCGAAATGGCGTCACCGCGAGCGTCACGCGCATTCCGTTCTTGCTGTAAAGCGTTGTTTGGT
ACACTTTTGACTAGCGAGGCTTGGCGTGTCAGCGTATCTATTCAAAAGTCGTTAATGGCTGCGGATCAAG
AAAAAGTTGGAATAGAAACAGAATACCCGCGAAATTCAGGCCCGGTTGCCATGTCCTACACGCCGAAATA
AACGACCAAATTAGTAGAAAAATAAAAACTGACTCGGATACTTACGTCACGTCTTGCGCACTGATTTGAA
AAATCTCAGAATTCGAGCTCCCTACCCCTACTCCAAAAATGTCAAAGATACAGTCTCAGAAGACCAAAGG
GCTATTGAGACTTTTCAACAAAGGGTAATTTCGGGAAACCTCCTCGGATTCCATTGCCCAGCTATCTGTC
ACTTCATCGAAAGGACAGTAGAAAAGGAAGGTGGCTCCTACAAATGCCATCATTGCGATAAAGGAAAGGC
TATCATTCAAGATGCCTCTGCCGACAGTGGTCCCAAAGATGGACCCCCACCCACGAGGAGCATCGTGGAA
AAAGAAGACGTTCCAACCACGTCTTCAAAGCAAGTGGATTGATGTGACATCTCCACTGACGTAAGGGATG
ACGCACAATCCCACCCCTACTCCAAAAATGTCAAAGATACAGTCTCAGAAGACCAAAGGGCTAT
